>Addgene plasmid #53056 | pSP64-hERG1a S624A | depositor full sequence | sequence record 82522 | pSP64-hERG1a S624A sequence 6497 bps
GAATACAAGCTTCTCAGGATGCCGGTGCGGAGGGGCCACGTCGCGCCGCAGAACACCTTCCTGGACACCA
TCATCCGCAAGTTTGAGGGCCAGAGCCGTAAGTTCATCATCGCCAACGCTCGGGTGGAGAACTGCGCCGT
CATCTACTGCAACGACGGCTTCTGCGAGCTGTGCGGCTACTCGCGGGCCGAGGTGATGCAGCGACCCTGC
ACCTGCGACTTCCTGCACGGGCCGCGCACGCAGCGCCGCGCTGCCGCGCAGATCGCGCAGGCACTGCTGG
GCGCCGAGGAGCGCAAAGTGGAAATCGCCTTCTACCGGAAAGATGGGAGCTGCTTCCTATGTCTGGTGGA
TGTGGTGCCCGTGAAGAACGAGGATGGGGCTGTCATCATGTTCATCCTCAATTTCGAGGTGGTGATGGAG
AAGGACATGGTGGGGTCCCCGGCTCATGACACCAACCACCGGGGCCCCCCCACCAGCTGGCTGGCCCCAG
GCCGCGCCAAGACCTTCCGCCTGAAGCTGCCCGCGCTGCTGGCGCTGACGGCCCGGGAGTCGTCGGTGCG
GTCGGGCGGCGCGGGCGGCGCGGGCGCCCCGGGGGCCGTGGTGGTGGACGTGGACCTGACGCCCGCGGCA
CCCAGCAGCGAGTCGCTGGCCCTGGACGAAGTGACAGCCATGGACAACCACGTGGCAGGGCTCGGGCCCG
CGGAGGAGCGGCGTGCGCTGGTGGGTCCCGGCTCTCCGCCCCGCAGCGCGCCCGGCCAGCTCCCATCGCC
CCGGGCGCACAGCCTCAACCCCGACGCCTCGGGCTCCAGCTGCAGCCTGGCCCGGACGCGCTCCCGAGAA
AGCTGCGCCAGCGTGCGCCGCGCCTCGTCGGCCGACGACATCGAGGCCATGCGCGCCGGGGTGCTGCCCC
CGCCACCGCGCCACGCCAGCACCGGGGCCATGCACCCACTGCGCAGCGGCTTGCTCAACTCCACCTCGGA
CTCCGACCTCGTGCGCTACCGCACCATTAGCAAGATTCCCCAAATCACCCTCAACTTTGTGGACCTCAAG
GGCGACCCCTTCTTGGCTTCGCCCACCAGTGACCGTGAGATCATAGCACCTAAGATAAAGGAGCGAACCC
ACAATGTCACTGAGAAGGTCACCCAGGTCCTGTCCCTGGGCGCCGACGTGCTGCCTGAGTACAAGCTGCA
GGCACCGCGCATCCACCGCTGGACCATCCTGCATTACAGCCCCTTCAAGGCCGTGTGGGACTGGCTCATC
CTGCTGCTGGTCATCTACACGGCTGTCTTCACACCCTACTCGGCTGCCTTCCTGCTGAAGGAGACGGAAG
AAGGCCCGCCTGCTACCGAGTGTGGCTACGCCTGCCAGCCGCTGGCTGTGGTGGACCTCATCGTGGACAT
CATGTTCATTGTGGACATCCTCATCAACTTCCGCACCACCTACGTCAATGCCAACGAGGAGGTGGTCAGC
CACCCCGGCCGCATCGCCGTCCACTACTTCAAGGGCTGGTTCCTCATCGACATGGTGGCCGCCATCCCCT
TCGACCTGCTCATCTTCGGCTCTGGCTCTGAGGAGCTGATCGGGCTGCTGAAGACTGCGCGGCTGCTGCG
GCTGGTGCGCGTGGCGCGGAAGCTGGATCGCTACTCAGAGTACGGCGCGGCCGTGCTGTTCTTGCTCATG
TGCACCTTTGCGCTCATCGCGCACTGGCTAGCCTGCATCTGGTACGCCATCGGCAACATGGAGCAGCCAC
ACATGGACTCACGCATCGGCTGGCTGCACAACCTGGGCGACCAGATAGGCAAACCCTACAACAGCAGCGG
CCTGGGCGGCCCCTCCATCAAGGACAAGTATGTGACGGCGCTCTACTTCACCTTCAGCAGCCTCACCGCT
GTGGGCTTCGGCAACGTCTCTCCCAACACCAACTCAGAGAAGATCTTCTCCATCTGCGTCATGCTCATTG
GCTCCCTCATGTATGCTAGCATCTTCGGCAACGTGTCGGCCATCATCCAGCGGCTGTACTCGGGCACAGC
CCGCTACCACACACAGATGCTGCGGGTGCGGGAGTTCATCCGCTTCCACCAGATCCCCAATCCCCTGCGC
CAGCGCCTCGAGGAGTACTTCCAGCACGCCTGGTCCTACACCAACGGCATCGACATGAACGCGGTGCTGA
AGGGCTTCCCTGAGTGCCTGCAGGCTGACATCTGCCTGCACCTGAACCGCTCACTGCTGCAGCACTGCAA
ACCCTTCCGAGGGGCCACCAAGGGCTGCCTTCGGGCCCTGGCCATGAAGTTCAAGACCACACATGCACCG
CCAGGGGACACACTGGTGCATGCTGGGGACCTGCTCACCGCCCTGTACTTCATCTCCCGGGGCTCCATCG
AGATCCTGCGGGGCGACGTCGTCGTGGCCATCCTGGGGAAGAATGACATCTTTGGGGAGCCTCTGAACCT
GTATGCAAGGCCTGGCAAGTCGAACGGGGATGTGCGGGCCCTCACCTACTGTGACCTACACAAGATCCAT
CGGGACGACCTGCTGGAGGTGCTGGACATGTACCCTGAGTTCTCCGACCACTTCTGGTCCAGCCTGGAGA
TCACCTTCAACCTGCGAGATACCAACATGATCCCGGGCTCCCCCGGCAGTACGGAGTTAGAGGGTGGCTT
CAGTCGGCAACGCAAGCGCAAGTTGTCCTTCCGCAGGCGCACGGACAAGGACACGGAGCAGCCAGGGGAG
GTGTCGGCCTTGGGGCCGGGCCGGGCGGGGGCAGGGCCGAGTAGCCGGGGCCGGCCGGGGGGGCCGTGGG
GGGAGAGCCCGTCCAGTGGCCCCTCCAGCCCTGAGAGCAGTGAGGATGAGGGCCCAGGCCGCAGCTCCAG
CCCCCTCCGCCTGGTGCCCTTCTCCAGCCCCAGGCCCCCCGGAGAGCCGCCGGGTGGGGAGCCCCTGATG
GAGGACTGCGAGAAGAGCAGCGACACTTGCAACCCCCTGTCAGGCGCCTTCTCAGGAGTGTCCAACATTT
TCAGCTTCTGGGGGGACAGTCGGGGCCGCCAGTACCAGGAGCTCCCTCGATGCCCCGCCCCCACCCCCAG
CCTCCTCAACATCCCCCTCTCCAGCCCGGGTCGGCGGCCCCGGGGCGACGTGGAGAGCAGGCTGGATGCC
CTCCAGCGCCAGCTCAACAGGCTGGAGACCCGGCTGAGTGCAGACATGGCCACTGTCCTGCAGCTGCTAC
AGAGGCAGATGACGCTGGTCCCGCCCGCCTACAGTGCTGTGACCACCCCGGGGCCTGGCCCCACTTCCAC
ATCCCCGCTGTTGCCCGTCAGCCCCCTCCCCACCCTCACCTTGGACTCGCTTTCTCAGGTTTCCCAGTTC
ATGGCGTGTGAGGAGCTGCCCCCGGGGGCCCCAGAGCTTCCCCAAGAAGGCCCCACACGACGCCTCTCCC
TACCGGGCCAGCTGGGGGCCCTCACCTCCCAGCCCCTGCACAGACACGGCTCGGACCCGGGCAGTTAGTG
GGGCTGCCCAGTGTGGACACGTGGCTCACCCGGATCCCCGGGCGAGCTCGAATTCGTAATCATGGTCATA
GCTGTTTCCTGTGTGAAATTGTTATCCGCTCACAATTCCACACAACATACGAGCCGGAAGCATAAAGTGT
AAAGCCTGGGGTGCCTAATGAGTGAGCTAACTCACATTAATTGCGTTGCGCTCACTGCCCGCTTTCCAGT
CGGGAAACCTGTCGTGCCAGCTGCATTAATGAATCGGCCAACGCGCGGGGAGAGGCGGTTTGCGTATTGG
GCGCTCTTCCGCTTCCTCGCTCACTGACTCGCTGCGCTCGGTCGTTCGGCTGCGGCGAGCGGTATCAGCT
CACTCAAAGGCGGTAATACGGTTATCCACAGAATCAGGGGATAACGCAGGAAAGAACATGTGAGCAAAAG
GCCAGCAAAAGGCCAGGAACCGTAAAAAGGCCGCGTTGCTGGCGTTTTTCCATAGGCTCCGCCCCCCTGA
CGAGCATCACAAAAATCGACGCTCAAGTCAGAGGTGGCGAAACCCGACAGGACTATAAAGATACCAGGCG
TTTCCCCCTGGAAGCTCCCTCGTGCGCTCTCCTGTTCCGACCCTGCCGCTTACCGGATACCTGTCCGCCT
TTCTCCCTTCGGGAAGCGTGGCGCTTTCTCATAGCTCACGCTGTAGGTATCTCAGTTCGGTGTAGGTCGT
TCGCTCCAAGCTGGGCTGTGTGCACGAACCCCCCGTTCAGCCCGACCGCTGCGCCTTATCCGGTAACTAT
CGTCTTGAGTCCAACCCGGTAAGACACGACTTATCGCCACTGGCAGCAGCCACTGGTAACAGGATTAGCA
GAGCGAGGTATGTAGGCGGTGCTACAGAGTTCTTGAAGTGGTGGCCTAACTACGGCTACACTAGAAGGAC
AGTATTTGGTATCTGCGCTCTGCTGAAGCCAGTTACCTTCGGAAAAAGAGTTGGTAGCTCTTGATCCGGC
AAACAAACCACCGCTGGTAGCGGTGGTTTTTTTGTTTGCAAGCAGCAGATTACGCGCAGAAAAAAAGGAT
CTCAAGAAGATCCTTTGATCTTTTCTACGGGGTCTGACGCTCAGTGGAACGAAAACTCACGTTAAGGGAT
TTTGGTCATGAGATTATCAAAAAGGATCTTCACCTAGATCCTTTTAAATTAAAAATGAAGTTTTAAATCA
ATCTAAAGTATATATGAGTAAACTTGGTCTGACAGTTACCAATGCTTAATCAGTGAGGCACCTATCTCAG
CGATCTGTCTATTTCGTTCATCCATAGTTGCCTGACTCCCCGTCGTGTAGATAACTACGATACGGGAGGG
CTTACCATCTGGCCCCAGTGCTGCAATGATACCGCGAGACCCACGCTCACCGGCTCCAGATTTATCAGCA
ATAAACCAGCCAGCCGGAAGGGCCGAGCGCAGAAGTGGTCCTGCAACTTTATCCGCCTCCATCCAGTCTA
TTAATTGTTGCCGGGAAGCTAGAGTAAGTAGTTCGCCAGTTAATAGTTTGCGCAACGTTGTTGCCATTGC
TACAGGCATCGTGGTGTCACGCTCGTCGTTTGGTATGGCTTCATTCAGCTCCGGTTCCCAACGATCAAGG
CGAGTTACATGATCCCCCATGTTGTGCAAAAAAGCGGTTAGCTCCTTCGGTCCTCCGATCGTTGTCAGAA
GTAAGTTGGCCGCAGTGTTATCACTCATGGTTATGGCAGCACTGCATAATTCTCTTACTGTCATGCCATC
CGTAAGATGCTTTTCTGTGACTGGTGAGTACTCAACCAAGTCATTCTGAGAATAGTGTATGCGGCGACCG
AGTTGCTCTTGCCCGGCGTCAATACGGGATAATACCGCGCCACATAGCAGAACTTTAAAAGTGCTCATCA
TTGGAAAACGTTCTTCGGGGCGAAAACTCTCAAGGATCTTACCGCTGTTGAGATCCAGTTCGATGTAACC
CACTCGTGCACCCAACTGATCTTCAGCATCTTTTACTTTCACCAGCGTTTCTGGGTGAGCAAAAACAGGA
AGGCAAAATGCCGCAAAAAAGGGAATAAGGGCGACACGGAAATGTTGAATACTCATACTCTTCCTTTTTC
AATATTATTGAAGCATTTATCAGGGTTATTGTCTCATGAGCGGATACATATTTGAATGTATTTAGAAAAA
TAAACAAATAGGGGTTCCGCGCACATTTCCCCGAAAAGTGCCACCTGACGTCTAAGAAACCATTATTATC
ATGACATTAACCTATAAAAATAGGCGTATCACGAGGCCCTTTCGTCTCGCGCGTTTCGGTGATGACGGTG
AAAACCTCTGACACATGCAGCTCCCGGAGACGGTCACAGCTTGTCTGTAAGCGGATGCCGGGAGCAGACA
AGCCCGTCAGGGCGCGTCAGCGGGTGTTGGCGGGTGTCGGGGCTGGCTTAACTATGCGGCATCAGAGCAG
ATTGTACTGAGAGTGCACCATATCGACGCTCTCCCTTATGCGACTCCTGCATTAGGAAGCAGCCCAGTAG
TAGGTTGAGGCCGTTGAGCACCGCCGCCGCAAGGAATGGTGCATGCAAGGAGATGGCGCCCAACAGTCCC
CCGGCCACGGGGCCTGCCACCATACCCACGCCGAAACAAGCGCTCATGAGCCCGAAGTGGCGAGCCCGAT
CTTCCCCATCGGTGATGTCGGCGATATAGGCGCCAGCAACCGCACCTGTGGCGCCGGTGATGCCGGCCAC
GATGCGTCCGGCGTAGAGGATCTGGCTAGCGATGACCCTGCTGATTGGTTCGCTGACCATTTCCGGGGTG
CGGAACGGCGTTACCAGAAACTCAGAAGGTTCGTCCAACCAAACCGACTCTGACGGCAGTTTACGAGAGA
GATGATAGGGTCTGCTTCAGTAAGCCAGATGCTACACAATTAGGCTTGTACATATTGTCGTTAGAACGCG
GCTACAATTAATACATAACCTTATGTATCATACACATACGATTTAGGTGACACTATA
Features (pLannotate 1.2.2; 12 found; start..end, strand, type, name):
     19..3495    +  CDS            KCNH2: KCNH2_HUMAN - Also known as ERG, ERG1, HERG. Experimental evidence at protein level: Swiss-Prot protein existence level 1. [Isoform B-USO]: Has no channel activity by itself, but modulates channel characteristics by forming heterotetramers with other isoforms which are retained intracellularly and undergo ubiquitin- dependent degradation. From Homo sapiens (Human).
   3589..3605    -  protein_bind   lac operator: The lac repressor binds to the lac operator to inhibit transcription in E. coli. This inhibition can be relieved by adding lactose or isopropyl-β-D-thiogalactopyranoside (IPTG). lac repressor encoded by lacI
   3613..3643    -  promoter       lac promoter: promoter for the E. coli lac operon
   3658..3679    -  protein_bind   CAP binding site: CAP binding activates transcription in the presence of cAMP. E. coli catabolite activator protein
   3692..3784    -  CDS            lacI (fragment): lac repressor; lacI; The lac repressor binds to the lac operator to inhibit transcription in E. coli. This inhibition can be relieved by adding lactose or isopropyl-β-D-thiogalactopyranoside (IPTG).
   3967..4555    -  rep_origin     ori: high-copy-number ColE1/pMB1/pBR322/pUC origin of replication
   4726..5586    -  CDS            AmpR: β-lactamase; bla; confers resistance to ampicillin, carbenicillin, and related antibiotics
   5587..5691    -  promoter       AmpR promoter: bla
   5786..5821    +  CDS            rop (fragment): Rop protein, which maintains plasmids at low copy number; rop
   5923..5973    +  misc_feature   bom (fragment): basis of mobility region from pBR322
   5973..6252    -  CDS            TcR (fragment): tetracycline efflux protein; tet; confers resistance to tetracycline
   6481..2       +  promoter       SP6 promoter (across the origin): promoter for bacteriophage SP6 RNA polymerase
