[The description below was written by a language model from this plasmid's Addgene catalogue record and pLannotate feature annotations shown in this document.]
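Description:
pSP64-hERG1a S624A is an in vitro transcription plasmid built on the Promega pSP64 backbone and catalogued as a Xenopus oocyte expression vector. The total size is 6,497 bp, of which about 3.5 kb is insert. It is propagated in E. coli as a high-copy plasmid through a ColE1/pUC-type origin and selected with ampicillin via the β-lactamase gene and its native promoter. The feature table also picks up several backbone remnants with no evident functional role here: a lac promoter/operator with CAP binding site, and short fragments of lacI, rop, the pBR322 bom region and the tetracycline resistance gene.

The payload is the human KCNH2 coding sequence (hERG1a, Kv11.1), encoding the pore-forming alpha subunit of the hERG voltage-gated potassium channel. It carries a serine-to-alanine substitution at position 624 and was cloned between HindIII and BamHI sites, both retained. A bacteriophage SP6 promoter spans the sequence origin, immediately upstream of the open reading frame and in the same orientation. SP6 RNA polymerase can therefore generate sense cRNA from the plasmid, which is the usual route to expression in oocytes because the vector contains no eukaryotic promoter. The automated annotation attaches a note about a non-conducting isoform to the KCNH2 feature, but this is generic database text; the catalogue entry identifies the insert as hERG1a.

According to the record, the construct is used to express the S624A mutant channel in Xenopus oocytes. The associated publication concerns the structural basis of drug-induced long QT syndrome, which suggests the mutant was made to examine this residue's contribution to drug block of hERG, typically in comparison with the wild-type channel.
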