Addgene plasmid #53056: pSP64-hERG1a S624A
Purpose: Expresses alpha subunit of S624A hERG1a K channel in Xenopus oocytes
Depositing lab: Michael Sanguinetti. Depositing organization: University of Utah. Publication: A structural basis for drug-induced long QT syndrome. Mitcheson JS, Chen J, Lin M, Culberson C, Sanguinetti MC. Proc Natl Acad Sci U S A. 2000 Oct 24;97(22):12329-33. 10.1073/pnas.210244497 PubMed 11005845.
Backbone
  Vector backbone: pSP64
  Backbone manufacturer: Promega
  Backbone size w/o insert (bp): 3017
  Total vector size (bp): 6497
  Vector type: Xenopus Oocyte Expression
Growth in bacteria
  Bacterial resistance: Ampicillin, 100 μg/mL
  Growth temperature: 37°C
  Growth strain: XL1 Blue
  Copy number: High Copy
Gene/Insert
  Gene/Insert name: Potassium voltage-gated channel subfamily H member 2 (alt name: ERG1, HERG, LQT2, HERG1, Kv11.1, KCNH2)
  Species: H. sapiens (human)
  Insert size (bp): 3480
  Mutation: changed Serine 624 to Alanine
  Entrez Gene: KCNH2 (a.k.a. ERG-1, ERG1, H-ERG, HERG, HERG1, Kv11.1, LQT2, SQT1)
  Promoter: SP6
  Cloning method: Restriction Enzyme; 5′ cloning site HindIII (not destroyed); 3′ cloning site BamHI (not destroyed)
  Sequencing primers: 5′ SP6
Terms and licenses: Academic/Nonprofit Terms; Industry Terms: Not Available to Industry
How to cite: pSP64-hERG1a S624A was a gift from Michael Sanguinetti (Addgene plasmid # 53056 ; http://n2t.net/addgene:53056 ; RRID:Addgene_53056)
