>Addgene plasmid #53056 | pSP64-hERG1a S624A | addgene partial sequence | sequence record 85614 | SP6 5'-ATTTAGGTGACACTATAG-3'
TCGCGCCGCAGAACACCTTCCTGGACACCATCATCCGCAAGTTTGAGGGCCAGAGCCGTAAGTTCATCAT
CGCCAACGCTCGGGTGGAGAACTGCGCCGTCATCTACTGCAACGACGGCTTCTGCGAGCTGTGCGGCTAC
TCGCGGGCCGAGGTGATGCAGCGACCCTGCACCTGCGACTTCCTGCACGGGCCGCGCACGCAGCGCCGCG
CTGCCGCGCAGATCGCGCAGGCACTGCTGGGCGCCGAGGAGCGCAAAGTGGAAATCGCCTTCTACCGGAA
AGATGGGAGCTGCTTCCTATGTCTGGTGGATGTGGTGCCCGTGAAGAACGAGGATGGGGCTGTCATCATG
TTCATCCTCAATTTCGAGGTGGTGATGGAGAAGGACATGGTGGGGTCCCCGGCTCATGACACCAACCACC
GGGGCCCCCCCACCAGCTGGCTGGCCCCAGGCCGCGCCAAGACCTTCCGCCTGAAGCTGCCCGCGCTGCT
GGCGCTGAC
