>Addgene plasmid #53056 | pSP64-hERG1a S624A | addgene partial sequence | sequence record 86165 | hERG1a-F1 5'-ccttcgacctgctcatcttc-3'
AGACTGCGCGGCTGCTGCGGCTGGTGCGCGTGGCGCGGAAGCTGGATCGCTACTCAGAGTACGGCGCGGC
CGTGCTGTTCTTGCTCATGTGCACCTTTGCGCTCATCGCGCACTGGCTAGCCTGCATCTGGTACGCCATC
GGCAACATGGAGCAGCCACACATGGACTCACGCATCGGCTGGCTGCACAACCTGGGCGACCAGATAGGCA
AACCCTACAACAGCAGCGGCCTGGGCGGCCCCTCCATCAAGGACAAGTATGTGACGGCGCTCTACTTCAC
CTTCAGCAGCCTCACCGCTGTGGGCTTCGGCAACGTCTCTCCCAACACCAACTCAGAGAAGATCTTCTCC
ATCTGCGTCATGCTCATTGGCTCCCTCATGTATGCTAGCATCTTCGGCAACGTGTCGGCCATCATCCAGC
GGCTGTACTCGGGCACAGCCCGCTACCACACACAGATGCTGCGGGTGCGGGAGTTCATCCGCTTCCACCA
GATCCCCAATCCCCTGCGCCAGCGCCTCGAGGAGTACTTCCAGCACGCCTGGTCCTACACCAACGGCATC
GACATGAACGCGGTGCTGAAGGGCTTCCCTGAGTGCCTGCAGGCTGACATCTGCCTGCACCTGAACCGCT
CACTGCTGCAGCACTGCAAACCCTTCCGAGGGGCCACCAAGGGCTGCCTTCGGGCCCTGGCCATGAAGTT
CAAGACCACACATGCACCGCCAGGGGACACACTGGTGCATGCTGGGGACCTGCTCACCGCCCTGTACTTC
ATCTCCCGGGGCTCCATCGAGATCCTGCGGGGCGACGTCGTCGTGGCCATCCTGGGGAAGAATGACATCT
TTGGGGAGCCTCTGAACCTGTATGCAAGGCCTGGCAAGTCGAACGGGGATGTGCGGGCCCTCACCTACTG
TGACCTACACAAGATCCATCGGGACGACCTGCTGGA
