>Addgene plasmid #53056 | pSP64-hERG1a S624A | addgene partial sequence | sequence record 89492 | DSCP-F 5'-GAGCTCGCCCGGGGATC-3'
CACTAACTGCCCGGGTCCGAGCCGTGTCTGTGCAGGGGCTGGGAGGTGAGGGCCCCCAGCTGGCCCGGTA
GGGAGAGGCGTCGTGTGGGGCCTTCTTGGGGAAGCTCTGGGGCCCCCGGGGGCAGCTCCTCACACGCCAT
GAACTGGGAAACCTGAGAAAGCGAGTCCAAGGTGAGGGTGGGGAGGGGGCTGACGGGCAACAGCGGGGAT
GTGGAAGTGGGGCCAGGCCCCGGGGTGGTCACAGCACTGTAGGCGGGCGGGACCAGCGTCATCTGCCTCT
GTAGCAGCTGCAGGACAGTGGCCATGTCTGCACTCAGCCGGGTCTCCAGCCTGTTGAGCTGGCGCTGGAG
GGCATCCAGCCTGCTCTCCACGTCGCCCCGGGGCCGCCGACCCGGGCTGGAGAGGGGGATGTTGAGGAGG
CTGGGGGTGGGGGCGGGGCATCGAGGGAGCTCCTGGTACTGGCGGCCCCGACTGTCCCCCCAGAAGCTGA
AAATGTTGGACACTCCTGAGAAGGCGCCTGACAGGGGGTTGCAAGTGTCGCTGCTCTTCTCGCAGTCCTC
CATCAGGGGCTCCCCACCCGGCGGCTCTCCGGGGGGCCTGGGGCTGGAGAAGGGCACCAGGCGGAGGGGG
CTGGAGCTGCGGCCTGGGCCCTCATCCTCACTGCTCTCAGGGCTGGAGGGGCCACTGGACGGGCTCTCCC
CCCACGGCCCCCCCGGCCGGCCCCGGCTACTCGGCCCTGCCCCCGCCCGGCCCGGCCCCAAGGCCGACAC
CTCCCCTGGCTGCTCCGTGTCCTT
